Addgene plasmid #217705: HA-MBP-TEVpCS-ADGRG7 CTF-FLAG
Purpose: Mammalian expression of Adhesion G Protein-Coupled Receptor transmembrane domains
Depositing lab: Stephen Blacklow. Depositing organization: Harvard Medical School. Publication: Heterogeneity of tethered agonist signaling in adhesion G protein-coupled receptors. Dates AN, Jones DTD, Smith JS, Skiba MA, Rich MF, Burruss MM, Kruse AC, Blacklow SC. Cell Chem Biol. 2024 Aug 15;31(8):1542-1553.e4. doi: 10.1016/j.chembiol.2024.03.004. Epub 2024 Apr 11. PubMed 38608683.
Backbone
  Vector backbone: pFuse-hIgG1-Fc2
  Backbone manufacturer: Invitrogen
  Vector type: Mammalian Expression
Growth in bacteria
  Bacterial resistance: Bleocin (Zeocin), 50 μg/mL
  Growth temperature: 37°C
  Growth strain: DH5alpha
  Copy number: High Copy
Gene/Insert
  Gene/Insert name: ADGR7 (alt name: GPR128)
  Species: H. sapiens (human)
  Mutation: Deletion of residues 1-415
  Entrez Gene: ADGRG7 (a.k.a. GPR128)
  Tag / fusion protein: HA (N terminal on insert); FLAG (C terminal on insert)
  Cloning method: Gibson Cloning
Terms and licenses: Academic/Nonprofit Terms; Industry Terms: Not Available to Industry
Depositor comments: Please visit https://www.biorxiv.org/content/10.1101/2022.07.14.500097v2 for bioRxiv preprint.
How to cite: HA-MBP-TEVpCS-ADGRG7 CTF-FLAG was a gift from Stephen Blacklow (Addgene plasmid # 217705 ; http://n2t.net/addgene:217705 ; RRID:Addgene_217705)
