[The description below was written by a language model from this plasmid's Addgene catalogue record and pLannotate feature annotations shown in this document.]
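Description:
HA-MBP-TEVpCS-ADGRG7 CTF-FLAG is a 6.5 kb mammalian expression plasmid built on the pFuse-hIgG1-Fc2 backbone. It is propagated in E. coli from a high-copy ColE1/pUC-type origin. Selection relies on the Streptoalloteichus hindustanus ble gene, which confers Zeocin/bleomycin resistance. This marker sits behind both a CMV enhancer/promoter fragment and the bacterial EM7 promoter and is followed by a β-globin polyadenylation signal, an arrangement that allows the same marker to work in bacteria and in mammalian cells.

The expression cassette is driven by a composite promoter made of the human EF-1α core promoter and a truncated HTLV-1 5' LTR segment. An upstream synthetic poly(A) signal and an α2-globin pause site insulate it from read-through transcription. The open reading frame begins with the human IL-2 signal sequence, which directs the protein into the secretory pathway. This is followed by an HA epitope (annotated as a fragment of a 3xHA tag), E. coli maltose-binding protein, and a fragment of human ADGRG7 (GPR128). According to the record, ADGRG7 residues 1–415 are deleted, leaving the C-terminal fragment that contains the transmembrane domain. The name indicates a TEV protease cleavage site between MBP and the receptor and a C-terminal FLAG tag, although neither is annotated in the feature table.

An IgG1 Fc fragment from the backbone lies downstream of the receptor sequence. The record does not say whether it is translated, though the stated C-terminal FLAG tag suggests it may not be. The stated purpose is mammalian expression of adhesion GPCR transmembrane domains. The design is consistent with protease removal of the N-terminal MBP cap to study tethered agonist signaling, the topic of the associated publication.
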