Features (pLannotate 1.2.2; 17 found; start..end, strand, type, name):
     63..1163    -  CDS            malE (fragment): MALE_ECO57 - Experimental evidence at protein level: Swiss-Prot protein existence level 1. Part of the ABC transporter complex MalEFGK involved in maltose/maltodextrin import. Binds maltose and higher maltodextrins. From Escherichia coli O157:H7.
   1167..1193    -  CDS            3xHA (fragment): three tandem HA epitope tags
   1194..1253    -  sig_peptide    IL-2 signal sequence: human interleukin-2 signal sequence
   1303..1571    -  LTR            5' LTR (truncated): truncated 5' long terminal repeat (LTR) from human T-cell leukemia virus (HTLV) type 1
   1584..1795    -  promoter       EF-1α core promoter: core promoter for human elongation factor EF-1α
   1832..1923    -  misc_feature   pause site: RNA polymerase II transcriptional pause signal from the human α2 globin gene
   1934..1982    -  polyA_signal   poly(A) signal: synthetic polyadenylation signal
   2090..2678    +  rep_origin     ori: high-copy-number ColE1/pMB1/pBR322/pUC origin of replication
   2758..3061    +  enhancer       CMV enhancer: human cytomegalovirus immediate early enhancer
   3063..3162    +  promoter       CMV promoter (fragment): human cytomegalovirus (CMV) immediate early promoter
   3549..3592    +  promoter       EM7 promoter (fragment): synthetic bacterial promoter&nbsp
   3654..4025    +  CDS            ble: BLE_STRHI - Experimental evidence at protein level: Swiss-Prot protein existence level 1. Binding protein with a strong affinity to the bleomycin family of antibiotics. From Streptoalloteichus hindustanus.
   4042..4436    +  polyA_signal   β-globin poly(A): human β-globin polyadenylation signal
   4446..4517    +  CDS            large T antigen (fragment): large T antigen from SV40 (simian virus 40)
   4540..4661    +  polyA_signal   SV40 poly(A) signal: SV40 polyadenylation signal
   4686..5366    -  CDS            IGHG1 (fragment): IGHG1_HUMAN - Experimental evidence at protein level: Swiss-Prot protein existence level 1. Constant region of immunoglobulin heavy chains. Immunoglobulins, also known as antibodies, are membrane-bound or secreted glycoproteins produced by B lymphocytes. In the recognition phase of humoral immunity, the membrane-bound immunoglobulins serve as receptors which, upon binding of a specific antigen, trigger the clonal expansion and differentiation of B lymphocytes into immunoglobulins- secreting plasma cells. Secreted immunoglobulins mediate the effector phase of humoral immunity, which results in
   5406..41      -  CDS            ADGRG7 (fragment) (across the origin): AGRG7_HUMAN - Also known as GPR128. Experimental evidence at protein level: Swiss-Prot protein existence level 1. Orphan receptor. From Homo sapiens (Human).
>Addgene plasmid #217705 | HA-MBP-TEVpCS-ADGRG7 CTF-FLAG | addgene full sequence | sequence record 442648 | Addgene NGS Result
TGGTAGTCTTTCTTGAATGTCATAAGCACTGCAAAGTTGGTTTGGAAGTAAAGGTTCTCGTTGGTCTGCG
CATCTTTCAGCGCTTCATCCACGGTCTGGCGGCCGCTCGCCGCGTTAATCACCGCGGTGCGCACCGCATA
CCAAAACGCGCTCATCTGCGGAATGTTCGGCATAATTTCGCCTTTCTGCGCGTTTTCCATGGTCGCCGCA
ATGCGCGGATCTTTCGCCAGTTCTTCTTCATAGCTTTTCAGCGCCACCGCGCCCAGCGGTTTATCTTTGT
TCACCGCTTCCAGGCCTTCATCGGTCAGCAGATAGTTTTCCAGAAATTCTTTCGCCAGTTCTTTGTTCGG
GCTCGCCGCGTTAATGCCCGCGCTCAGCACGCCCACAAACGGTTTGCTCGGCTGGCCTTTAAAGGTCGGC
AGCACGGTCACGCCATAGTTCACTTTGCTGGTATCAATGTTGCTCCACGCCCACGGGCCGTTAATGGTCA
TCGCGGTTTCGCCTTTGTTAAACGCCGCTTCCGCAATGCTATAATCGGTATCCGCGTTCATATGTTTGTT
TTTAATCAGATCCACCAGAAAGGTCAGGCCCGCTTTCGCGCCCGCGTTATCCACGCCCACATCTTTAATA
TCATATTTGCCGTTTTCATATTTAAACGCATAGCCGCCATCCGCCGCAATCAGCGGCCAGGTAAAATACG
GTTCCTGCAGGTTAAACATCAGCGCGCTTTTGCCTTTCGCTTTCAGTTCTTTATCCAGCGCCGGAATTTC
TTCCCAGGTTTTCGGCGGGTTCGGCAGCAGATCTTTGTTATAAATCAGGCTCAGCGCTTCCACCGCAATC
GGATACGCAATCAGTTTGCCGTTATAGCGCACCGCATCCCAGGTAAACGGATACAGTTTATCCTGAAACG
CTTTATCCGGGGTAATTTCCGCCAGCAGGCCGCTCTGCGCATAGCCGCCAAAGCGATCATGCGCCCAAAA
AATAATATCCGGGCCATCGCCGGTCGCCGCCACCTGCGGAAATTTTTCTTCCAGTTTATCCGGATGTTCC
ACGGTCACTTTAATGCCGGTATCTTTTTCAAATTTTTTGCCCACTTCCGCCAGGCCGTTATAGCCTTTAT
CGCCGTTAATCCAAATCACCAGTTTGCCTTCTTCAATTTTGGATCCAGCGTAATCTGGAACATCGTATGG
GTACGAATTCGTGACAAGTGCAAGACTTAGTGCAATGCAAGACAGGAGTTGCATCCTGTACATGGTGGCC
CTCCTTCGCCGGTGATCTCAGGTAGGCGCCGGTCACAGCTTGGATCTGTAACGGCGCAGAACAGAAAACG
AAACAAAGACGTAGAGTTGAGCAAGCAGGGTCAGGCAAAGCGTGGAGAGCCGGCTGAGTCTAGGTAGGCT
CCAAGGGAGCGCCGGACAAAGGCCCGGTCTCGACCTGAGCTTTAAACTTACCTAGACGGCGGACGCAGTT
CAGGAGGCACCACAGGCGGGAGGCGGCAGAACGCGACTCAACCGGCGTGGATGGCGGCCTCAGGTAGGGC
GGCGGGCGCGTGAAGGAGAGATGCGAGCCCCTCGAAGCTTCAGCTGTGTTCTGGCGGCAAACCCGTTGCG
AAAAAGAACGTTCACGGCGACTACTGCACTTATATACGGTTCTCCCCCACCCTCGGGAAAAAGGCGGAGC
CAGTACACGACATCACTTTCCCAGTTTACCCCGCGCCACCTTCTCTAGGCACCCGTTCAATTGCCGACCC
CTCCCCCCAACTTCTCGGGGACTGTGGGCGATGTGCGCTCTGCCCACTGACGGGCACCGGAGCGATCGCA
GATCCTTCGATAGAGAAATGTTCTGGCACCTGCACTTGCACTGGGGACAGCCTATTTTGCTAGTTTGTTT
TGTTTCGTTTTGTTTTGATGGAGAGCGTATGTTAGTTACGATTCACACAAAAAACCAACACACAGATGTA
ATGAAAATAAAGATATTTTATTGCGGCCGCTGATTTAAATGTTAATTAACTAGCCATGACCAAAATCCCT
TAACGTGAGTTTTCGTTCCACTGAGCGTCAGACCCCGTAGAAAAGATCAAAGGATCTTCTTGAGATCCTT
TTTTTCTGCGCGTAATCTGCTGCTTGCAAACAAAAAAACCACCGCTACCAGCGGTGGTTTGTTTGCCGGA
TCAAGAGCTACCAACTCTTTTTCCGAAGGTAACTGGCTTCAGCAGAGCGCAGATACCAAATACTGTTCTT
CTAGTGTAGCCGTAGTTAGGCCACCACTTCAAGAACTCTGTAGCACCGCCTACATACCTCGCTCTGCTAA
TCCTGTTACCAGTGGCTGCTGCCAGTGGCGATAAGTCGTGTCTTACCGGGTTGGACTCAAGACGATAGTT
ACCGGATAAGGCGCAGCGGTCGGGCTGAACGGGGGGTTCGTGCACACAGCCCAGCTTGGAGCGAACGACC
TACACCGAACTGAGATACCTACAGCGTGAGCTATGAGAAAGCGCCACGCTTCCCGAAGGGAGAAAGGCGG
ACAGGTATCCGGTAAGCGGCAGGGTCGGAACAGGAGAGCGCACGAGGGAGCTTCCAGGGGGAAACGCCTG
GTATCTTTATAGTCCTGTCGGGTTTCGCCACCTCTGACTTGAGCGTCGATTTTTGTGATGCTCGTCAGGG
GGGCGGAGCCTATGGAAAAACGCCAGCAACGCGGCCTTTTTACGGTTCCTGGCCTTTTGCTGGCCTTTTG
CTCACATGTTCTTAATTAACCTGCAGGCGTTACATAACTTACGGTAAATGGCCCGCCTGGCTGACCGCCC
AACGACCCCCGCCCATTGACGTCAATAATGACGTATGTTCCCATAGTAACGCCAATAGGGACTTTCCATT
GACGTCAATGGGTGGAGTATTTACGGTAAACTGCCCACTTGGCAGTACATCAAGTGTATCATATGCCAAG
TACGCCCCCTATTGACGTCAATGACGGTAAATGGCCCGCCTGGCATTATGCCCAGTACATGACCTTATGG
GACTTTCCTACTTGGCAGTACATCTACGTATTAGTCATCGCTATTACCATGATGATGCGGTTTTGGCAGT
ACATCAATGGGCGTGGATAGCGGTTTGACTCACGGGGATTTCCAAGTCTCCACCCCATTGACGTCAATGG
GAGTTTGTTTTGACTAGTCAGGGCCCCAACCCCCCCAAGCCCCCATTTCACAACACGCTGGCGCTACAGG
CGCGTGACTTCCCCTTGCTTTGGGGCGGGGGGCTGAGACTCCTATGTGCTCCGGATTGGTCAGGCACGGC
CTTCGGCCCCGCCTCCTGCCACCGCAGATTGGCCGCTAGGCCTCCCCGAGCGCCCTGCCTCCGAGGGCCG
GCGCACCATAAAAGAAGCCGCCCTAGCCACGTCCCCTCGCAGTTCGGCGGTCCCGCGGGTCTGTCTCAAG
CTTCTGCCTTCTCCCTCCTGTGAGTTTGGTAAGTCACTGACTGTCTATGCCTGGGAAAGGGTGGGCAGGA
GATGGGGCAGTGCAGGAAAAGTGGCACTATGAACCCTGCAGCCCTAGTTTGACAATTAATCATTGGCATA
GTATATCTGCATAGTATAATACAACTCACTATAGCAATTGTACTAACCTTCTTCTCTTTCCTCTCCTGAC
AGGAGGAGCCATCATGGCCAAGTTGACCAGTGCCGTTCCGGTGCTCACCGCGCGCGACGTCGCCGGAGCG
GTCGAGTTCTGGACCGACCGGCTCGGGTTCTCCCGGGACTTCGTGGAGGACGACTTCGCCGGTGTGGTCC
GGGACGACGTGACCCTGTTCATCAGCGCGGTCCAGGACCAGGTGGTGCCGGACAACACCCTGGCCTGGGT
GTGGGTGCGCGGCCTGGACGAGCTGTACGCCGAGTGGTCGGAGGTCGTGTCCACGAACTTCCGGGACGCC
TCCGGGCCGGCCATGACCGAGATCGGCGAGCAGCCGTGGGGGCGGGAGTTCGCCCTGCGCGACCCGGCCG
GCAACTGCGTGCACTTTGTGGCAGAGGAGCAGGACTGAGGATAAGCTAGAAGCTCGCTTTCTTGCTGTCC
AATTTCTATTAAAGGTTCCTTTGTTCCCTAAGTCCAACTACTAAACTGGGGGATATTATGAAGGGCCTTG
AGCATCTGGATTCTGCCTAATAAAAAACATTTATTTTCATTGCAATGATGTATTTAAATTATTTCTGAAT
ATTTTACTAAAAAGGGAATGTGGGAGGTCAGTGCATTTAAAACATAAAGAAATGAAGAGCTAGTTCAAAC
CTTGGGAAAATACACTATATCTTAAACTCCATGAAAGAAGGTGAGGCTGCAAACAGCTAATGCACATTGG
CAACAGCCCCTGATGCCTATGCCTTATTCATCCCTCAGAAAAGGATTCAAGTAGAGGCTTGATTTGGAGG
TTAAAGTTTTGCTATGCTGTATTTTAGAATTAATTCCATACCACATTTGTAGAGGTTTTACTTGCTTTAA
AAAACCTCCCACACCTCCCCCTGAACCTGAAACATAAAATGAATGCAATTGTTGTTGTTAACTTGTTTAT
TGCAGCTTATAATGGTTACAAATAAAGCAATAGCATCACAAATTTCACAAATAAAGCATTTTTTTCACTG
CATTCTAGTTGTGGTTTGTCCAAACTCATCAATGTATCTTATCATGTCTGGCCAGCTAGCACTCATTTAC
CCGGAGACAGGGAGAGGCTCTTCTGCGTGTAGTGGTTGTGCAGAGCCTCGTGCATCACGGAGCATGAGAA
GACGTTCCCCTGCTGCCACCTGCTCTTGTCCACGGTGAGCTTGCTGTAGAGGAAGAAGGAGCCGTCGGAG
TCCAGCACGGGAGGCGTGGTCTTGTAGTTGTTCTCCGGCTGCCCATTGCTCTCCCACTCCACGGCGATGT
CGCTGGGATAGAAGCCTTTGACCAGGCAGGTCAGGCTGACCTGGTTCTTGGTCATCTCCTCCCGGGATGG
GGGCAGGGTGTACACCTGTGGTTCTCGGGGCTGCCCTTTGGCTTTGGAGATGGTTTTCTCGATGGGGGCT
GGGAGGGCTTTGTTGGAGACCTTGCACTTGTACTCCTTGCCATTCAGCCAGTCCTGGTGCAGGACGGTGA
GGACGCTGACCACACGGTACGTGCTGTTGTACTGCTCCTCCCGCGGCTTTGTCTTGGCATTATGCACCTC
CACGCCGTCCACGTACCAGTTGAACTTGACCTCAGGGTCTTCGTGGCTCACGTCCACCACCACGCATGTG
ACCTCAGGGGTCCGGGAGATCATGAGGGTGTCCTTGGGTTTTGGGGGGAAGAGGAAGACTGACGGTCCCC
CCAGGAGTTCAGGTGCTGGGCACGGTGGGCATGTGTGAGTTTTGTCAGATCTTCACTTGTCGTCATCGTC
TTTGTAGTCAGAACCGATAGACTCCTTAGCGTTGTCACTTTCGCTCAGGGTAATCTCTTCAGTGGAGGGA
CTGGTCTCCAAGAGGCGAAAGCGCTCATGCAGTGTAGGCAAGCTGCGGAGAAAGTTGTACATCTTGACGC
GCAGGCGGGGTCTAGTCACGCTGGGCAGGCTTTTGCGCCTACCAATGGAACTCAGGAGCATCAAAACCTT
GCTTGCTTCGCTCTGGAAGACCTTTGTGCGCACAGTGTAAAGGATAAAGATCTGCAGGCCCTGGGTTGTG
TTGAAAAGGCAGAAAATGTAGGAGAACACGATGCGGATAGAATCGTCATTCACCAGCATCAGATAGGCGA
GGATCCATGTGATGCCGAAGACAACCGCCACAGACAGTGTGGACACAATCTTTTTCATAGAGGACACCTT
TTTAGTGCTAGTCAAGTTCTGGTTATTCTTCCAGAGCACTTTGATGCTGATTGTGATGAACATGACCACG
TTGCTAATCAGAATGATGGTCACAGGCACGATGAATGACCACAGGAGAGGACTCTTGATCACCCCGTTAG
GTTCCGGGATTGCCAGCCAGCAGATTTTTTCCTGACGGTAGTCCAGCTCCCATTGAGGATTGTTTCCGTT
TTGAGAGTAGATTACTCCGACAGTAATTGCCACTACGATAGCGGGTACTCCCCATCCGATCAGACTAATG
AACAGGATGAAATGGCGCGGCAGAGGCTTCATTGTGCGGATCAGAAGGTAATACAACTGAGCTGCGGAAA
GAGCGTTCCAAGTGAAGGTTACCAGAAGAAAATAGTGGAGCAGAGCGGCGATCGCCGTACACATGGGGTT
GGGGATATTAATTGTATCGGTCCTGGGAATATCATTGTTGTCGAAATCAATGTTATTGATATCTCCATCG
GAGGTCTGCAGGTTCTTATTGGAATTCTCGATCCCAAACACGAACAGCAAGTTGAAGATCAGCATAGAGA
TGCAGAGGTTGACGAGAACCCATGTCACGGAGGTCTTTCTCACCTTGCGGGTAACGATCTGAAAAATAAC
CGTCAACGCGAGCCCTGTGACGCTCAGGGCACAACCGACGTTAGACAGGATGTCAAGACTTTTAGGGTAT
