>Addgene plasmid #217705 | HA-MBP-TEVpCS-ADGRG7 CTF-FLAG | depositor partial sequence | sequence record 424453 | MBP-CTF Insert
ATGTACAGGATGCAACTCCTGTCTTGCATTGCACTAAGTCTTGCACTTGTCACGAATTCGTACCCATACG
ATGTTCCAGATTACGCTGGATCCAAAATTGAAGAAGGCAAACTGGTGATTTGGATTAACGGCGATAAAGG
CTATAACGGCCTGGCGGAAGTGGGCAAAAAATTTGAAAAAGATACCGGCATTAAAGTGACCGTGGAACAT
CCGGATAAACTGGAAGAAAAATTTCCGCAGGTGGCGGCGACCGGCGATGGCCCGGATATTATTTTTTGGG
CGCATGATCGCTTTGGCGGCTATGCGCAGAGCGGCCTGCTGGCGGAAATTACCCCGGATAAAGCGTTTCA
GGATAAACTGTATCCGTTTACCTGGGATGCGGTGCGCTATAACGGCAAACTGATTGCGTATCCGATTGCG
GTGGAAGCGCTGAGCCTGATTTATAACAAAGATCTGCTGCCGAACCCGCCGAAAACCTGGGAAGAAATTC
CGGCGCTGGATAAAGAACTGAAAGCGAAAGGCAAAAGCGCGCTGATGTTTAACCTGCAGGAACCGTATTT
TACCTGGCCGCTGATTGCGGCGGATGGCGGCTATGCGTTTAAATATGAAAACGGCAAATATGATATTAAA
GATGTGGGCGTGGATAACGCGGGCGCGAAAGCGGGCCTGACCTTTCTGGTGGATCTGATTAAAAACAAAC
ATATGAACGCGGATACCGATTATAGCATTGCGGAAGCGGCGTTTAACAAAGGCGAAACCGCGATGACCAT
TAACGGCCCGTGGGCGTGGAGCAACATTGATACCAGCAAAGTGAACTATGGCGTGACCGTGCTGCCGACC
TTTAAAGGCCAGCCGAGCAAACCGTTTGTGGGCGTGCTGAGCGCGGGCATTAACGCGGCGAGCCCGAACA
AAGAACTGGCGAAAGAATTTCTGGAAAACTATCTGCTGACCGATGAAGGCCTGGAAGCGGTGAACAAAGA
TAAACCGCTGGGCGCGGTGGCGCTGAAAAGCTATGAAGAAGAACTGGCGAAAGATCCGCGCATTGCGGCG
ACCATGGAAAACGCGCAGAAAGGCGAAATTATGCCGAACATTCCGCAGATGAGCGCGTTTTGGTATGCGG
TGCGCACCGCGGTGATTAACGCGGCGAGCGGCCGCCAGACCGTGGATGAAGCGCTGAAAGATGCGCAGAC
CAACGAGAACCTTTACTTCCAAACCAACTTTGCAGTGCTTATGACATTCAAGAAAGACTACCAATACCCT
AAAAGTCTTGACATCCTGTCTAACGTCGGTTGTGCCCTGAGCGTCACAGGGCTCGCGTTGACGGTTATTT
TTCAGATCGTTACCCGCAAGGTGAGAAAGACCTCCGTGACATGGGTTCTCGTCAACCTCTGCATCTCTAT
GCTGATCTTCAACTTGCTGTTCGTGTTTGGGATCGAGAATTCCAATAAGAACCTGCAGACCTCCGATGGA
GATATCAATAACATTGATTTCGACAACAATGATATTCCCAGGACCGATACAATTAATATCCCCAACCCCA
TGTGTACGGCGATCGCCGCTCTGCTCCACTATTTTCTTCTGGTAACCTTCACTTGGAACGCTCTTTCCGC
AGCTCAGTTGTATTACCTTCTGATCCGCACAATGAAGCCTCTGCCGCGCCATTTCATCCTGTTCATTAGT
CTGATCGGATGGGGAGTACCCGCTATCGTAGTGGCAATTACTGTCGGAGTAATCTACTCTCAAAACGGAA
ACAATCCTCAATGGGAGCTGGACTACCGTCAGGAAAAAATCTGCTGGCTGGCAATCCCGGAACCTAACGG
GGTGATCAAGAGTCCTCTCCTGTGGTCATTCATCGTGCCTGTGACCATCATTCTGATTAGCAACGTGGTC
ATGTTCATCACAATCAGCATCAAAGTGCTCTGGAAGAATAACCAGAACTTGACTAGCACTAAAAAGGTGT
CCTCTATGAAAAAGATTGTGTCCACACTGTCTGTGGCGGTTGTCTTCGGCATCACATGGATCCTCGCCTA
TCTGATGCTGGTGAATGACGATTCTATCCGCATCGTGTTCTCCTACATTTTCTGCCTTTTCAACACAACC
CAGGGCCTGCAGATCTTTATCCTTTACACTGTGCGCACAAAGGTCTTCCAGAGCGAAGCAAGCAAGGTTT
TGATGCTCCTGAGTTCCATTGGTAGGCGCAAAAGCCTGCCCAGCGTGACTAGACCCCGCCTGCGCGTCAA
GATGTACAACTTTCTCCGCAGCTTGCCTACACTGCATGAGCGCTTTCGCCTCTTGGAGACCAGTCCCTCC
ACTGAAGAGATTACCCTGAGCGAAAGTGACAACGCTAAGGAGTCTATCGGTTCTGACTACAAAGACGATG
ACGACAAGTGAAGATCTGACAAAACTCACACA
